>Addgene plasmid #57322 | mKikume-Actin-7 | addgene full sequence | sequence record 337283 | Addgene NGS Result
CGTTACATAACTTACGGTAAATGGCCCGCCTGGCTGACCGCCCAACGACCCCCGCCCATTGACGTCAATA
ATGACGTATGTTCCCATAGTAACGCCAATAGGGACTTTCCATTGACGTCAATGGGTGGAGTATTTACGGT
AAACTGCCCACTTGGCAGTACATCAAGTGTATCATATGCCAAGTACGCCCCCTATTGACGTCAATGACGG
TAAATGGCCCGCCTGGCATTATGCCCAGTACATGACCTTATGGGACTTTCCTACTTGGCAGTACATCTAC
GTATTAGTCATCGCTATTACCATGGTGATGCGGTTTTGGCAGTACATCAATGGGCGTGGATAGCGGTTTG
ACTCACGGGGATTTCCAAGTCTCCACCCCATTGACGTCAATGGGAGTTTGTTTTGGCACCAAAATCAACG
GGACTTTCCAAAATGTCGTAACAACTCCGCCCCATTGACGCAAATGGGCGGTAGGCGTGTACGGTGGGAG
GTCTATATAAGCAGAGCTGGTTTAGTGAACCGTCAGATCCGCTAGCGCTACCGGTCGCCACCATGGTGAG
TGTGATTACATCAGAAATGAAGATCGAGCTGCGTATGGAAGGCTCTGTAAACGGGCACAAGTTCGTGATT
ACAGGGAAAGGAAGTGGCAGACCTTACGAGGGAACACAGACTGTGGACCTGACAGTCATAGAGGGCGGAC
CTCTTCCTTTTGCTTTCGATATCCTGACAACAGCATTCCATTACGGCAACCGGGTATTTGTCGAATACCC
AGAAGAAATAGTAGACTACTTCAAGCAGTTGTTTCCTGAGGGTTATTCTTGGGAACGAAGCATGAGTTAC
GAAGACGGGGGAATTTGCCTCGCCACAAACAATATAACGATGAAGAAAGACGGCAGCAACACTTTTGTCA
ATGAAATTCGATTTGATGGTACAAACTTTCCTGCCAATGGTCCAGTTATGCAGAGGAAGACCGTCAAATG
GGAGCCATCCACTGAGAAAATGTATGTGCGTGATGGAGTGCTGAAGGGTGATGTTGAAATGGCTCTGTTG
CTTGAAGGAGGTGGCCATTACCGATGTGACTTCAGAACTACTTACAAAGCAAAGAAGGTTGTCCAGTTGC
CAGACTATCACTACGTGGATCATCAAATGGAGATAACAAGCCATGACAAGGATTACAACAAGGTTAAGGC
GTATGAACATGCTAAGGCTTATTCCGGGACCTACAGGGGCGCCAAGTATGAATTTGAAGCCTCCGGACTC
AGATCTCGAGCTATGGATGATGATATCGCCGCGCTCGTCGTCGACAACGGCTCCGGCATGTGCAAGGCCG
GCTTCGCGGGCGACGATGCCCCCCGGGCCGTCTTCCCCTCCATCGTGGGGCGCCCCAGGCACCAGGGCGT
GATGGTGGGCATGGGTCAGAAGGATTCCTATGTGGGCGACGAGGCCCAGAGCAAGAGAGGCATCCTCACC
CTGAAGTACCCCATCGAGCACGGCATCGTCACCAACTGGGACGACATGGAGAAAATCTGGCACCACACCT
TCTACAATGAGCTGCGTGTGGCTCCCGAGGAGCACCCCGTGCTGCTGACCGAGGCCCCCCTGAACCCCAA
GGCCAACCGCGAGAAGATGACCCAGATCATGTTTGAGACCTTCAACACCCCAGCCATGTACGTTGCTATC
CAGGCTGTGCTATCCCTGTACGCCTCTGGCCGTACCACTGGCATCGTGATGGACTCCGGTGACGGGGTCA
CCCACACTGTGCCCATCTACGAGGGGTATGCCCTCCCCCATGCCATCCTGCGTCTGGACCTGGCTGGCCG
GGACCTGACTGACTACCTCATGAAGATCCTCACCGAGCGCGGCTACAGCTTCACCACCACGGCCGAGCGG
GAAATCGTGCGTGACATTAAGGAGAAGCTGTGCTACGTCGCCCTGGACTTCGAGCAAGAGATGGCCACGG
CTGCTTCCAGCTCCTCCCTGGAGAAGAGCTACGAGCTGCCTGACGGCCAGGTCATCACCATTGGCAATGA
GCGGTTCCGCTGCCCTGAGGCACTCTTCCAGCCTTCCTTCCTGGGCATGGAGTCCTGTGGCATCCACGAA
ACTACCTTCAACTCCATCATGAAGTGTGACGTGGACATCCGCAAAGACCTGTACGCCAACACAGTGCTGT
CTGGCGGCACCACCATGTACCCTGGCATTGCCGACAGGATGCAGAAGGAGATCACTGCCCTGGCACCCAG
CACAATGAAGATCAAGATCATTGCTCCTCCTGAGCGCAAGTACTCCGTGTGGATCGGCGGCTCCATCCTG
GCCTCGCTGTCCACCTTCCAGCAGATGTGGATCAGCAAGCAGGAGTATGACGAGTCCGGCCCCTCCATCG
TCCACCGCAAATGCTTCTAGGGATCCACCGGATCTAGATAACTGATCATAATCAGCCATACCACATTTGT
AGAGGTTTTACTTGCTTTAAAAAACCTCCCACACCTCCCCCTGAACCTGAAACATAAAATGAATGCAATT
GTTGTTGTTAACTTGTTTATTGCAGCTTATAATGGTTACAAATAAAGCAATAGCATCACAAATTTCACAA
ATAAAGCATTTTTTTCACTGCATTCTAGTTGTGGTTTGTCCAAACTCATCAATGTATCTTAACGCGTAAA
TTGTAAGCGTTAATATTTTGTTAAAATTCGCGTTAAATTTTTGTTAAATCAGCTCATTTTTTAACCAATA
GGCCGAAATCGGCAAAATCCCTTATAAATCAAAAGAATAGACCGAGATAGGGT
[37 nt withheld, positions 2784-2820]
AAAGAACGTGGACTCCAACGTCAAAGG
[49 nt withheld, positions 2848-2896]
T
[91 nt withheld, positions 2898-2988]
G
[124 nt withheld, positions 2990-3113]
CAGGTGGCACTTTTCGGGGAAATGTGCGCGGAACCCCTATTTGTTTATTTTTCTAAATACATTCAAATAT
GTATCCGCTCATGAGACAATAACCCTGATAAATGCTTCAATAATATTGAAAAAGGAAGAGTCCTGAGGCG
GAAAGAACCAGCTGTGGAATGTGTGTCAGTTAGGGTGTGGAAAGTCCCCAGGCTCCCCAGCAGGCAGAAG
TATGCAAAGCATGCATCTCAATTAGTCAGCAACCAGGTGTGGAAAGTCCCCAGGCTCCCCAGCAGGCAGA
AGTATGCAAAGCATGCATCTCAATTAGTCAGCAACCATAGTCCCGCCCCTAACTCCGCCCATCCCGCCCC
TAACTCCGCCCAGTTCCGCCCATTCTCCGCCCCATGGCTGACTAATTTTTTTTATTTATGCAGAGGCCGA
GGCCGCCTCGGCCTCTGAGCTATTCCAGAAGTAGTGAGGAGGCTTTTTTGGAGGCCTAGGCTTTTGCAAA
GATCGATCAAGAGACAGGATGAGGATCGTTTCGCATGATTGAACAAGATGGATTGCACGCAGGTTCTCCG
GCCGCTTGGGTGGAGAGGCTATTCGGCTATGACTGGGCACAACAGACAATCGGCTGCTCTGATGCCGCCG
TGTTCCGGCTGTCAGCGCAGGGGCGCCCGGTTCTTTTTGTCAAGACCGACCTGTCCGGTGCCCTGAATGA
ACTGCAAGACGAGGCAGCGCGGCTATCGTGGCTGGCCACGACGGGCGTTCCTTGCGCAGCTGTGCTCGAC
GTTGTCACTGAAGCGGGAAGGGACTGGCTGCTATTGGGCGAAGTGCCGGGGCAGGATCTCCTGTCATCTC
ACCTTGCTCCTGCCGAGAAAGTATCCATCATGGCTGATGCAATGCGGCGGCTGCATACGCTTGATCCGGC
TACCTGCCCATTCGACCACCAAGCGAAACATCGCATCGAGCGAGCACGTACTCGGATGGAAGCCGGTCTT
GTCGATCAGGATGATCTGGACGAAGAGCATCAGGGGCTCGCGCCAGCCGAACTGTTCGCCAGGCTCAAGG
CGAGCATGCCCGACGGCGAGGATCTCGTCGTGACCCATGGCGATGCCTGCTTGCCGAATATCATGGTGGA
AAATGGCCGCTTTTCTGGATTCATCGACTGTGGCCGGCTGGGTGTGGCGGACCGCTATCAGGACATAGCG
TTGGCTACCCGTGATATTGCTGAAGAGCTTGGCGGCGAATGGGCTGACCGCTTCCTCGTGCTTTACGGTA
TCGCCGCTCCCGATTCGCAGCGCATCGCCTTCTATCGCCTTCTTGACGAGTTCTTCTGAGCGGGACTCTG
GGGTTCGAAATGACCGACCAAGCGACGCCCAACCTGCCATCACGAGATTTCGATTCCACCGCCGCCTTCT
ATGAAAGGTTGGGCTTCGGAATCGTTTTCCGGGACGCCGGCTGGATGATCCTCCAGCGCGGGGATCTCAT
GCTGGAGTTCTTCGCCCACCCTAGGGGGAGGCTAACTGAAACACGGAAGGAGACAATACCGGAAGGAACC
CGCGCTATGACGGCAATAAAAAGACAGAATAAAACGCACGGTGTTGGGTCGTTTGTTCATAAACGCGGGG
TTCGGTCCCAGGGCTGGCACTCTGTCGATACCCCACCGAGACCCCATTGGGGCCAATACGCCCGCGTTTC
TTCCTTTTCCCCACCCCACCCCCCAAGTTCGGGTGAAGGCCCAGGGCTCGCAGCCAACGTCGGGGCGGCA
GGCCCTGCCATAGCCTCAGGTTACTCATATATACTTTAGATTGATTTAAAACTTCATTTTTAATTTAAAA
GGATCTAGGTGAAGATCCTTTTTGATAATCTCATGACCAAAATCCCTTAACGTGAGTTTTCGTTCCACTG
AGCGTCAGACCCCGTAGAAAAGATCAAAGGATCTTCTTGAGATCCTTTTTTTCTGCGCGTAATCTGCTGC
TTGCAAACAAAAAAACCACCGCTACCAGCGGTGGTTTGTTTGCCGGATCAAGAGCTACCAACTCTTTTTC
CGAAGGTAACTGGCTTCAGCAGAGCGCAGATACCAAATACTGTTCTTCTAGTGTAGCCGTAGTTAGGCCA
CCACTTCAAGAACTCTGTAGCACCGCCTACATACCTCGCTCTGCTAATCCTGTTACCAGTGGCTGCTGCC
AGTGGCGATAAGTCGTGTCTTACCGGGTTGGACTCAAGACGATAGTTACCGGATAAGGCGCAGCGGTCGG
GCTGAACGGGGGGTTCGTGCACACAGCCCAGCTTGGAGCGAACGACCTACACCGAACTGAGATACCTACA
GCGTGAGCTATGAGAAAGCGCCACGCTTCCCGAAGGGAGAAAGGCGGACAGGTATCCGGTAAGCGGCAGG
GTCGGAACAGGAGAGCGCACGAGGGAGCTTCCAGGGGGAAACGCCTGGTATCTTTATAGTCCTGTCGGGT
TTCGCCACCTCTGACTTGAGCGTCGATTTTTGTGATGCTCGTCAGGGGGGCGGAGCCTATGGAAAAACGC
CAGCAACGCGGCCTTTTTACGGTTCCTGGCCTTTTGCTGGCCTTTTGCTCACATGTTCTTTCCTGCGTTA
TCCCCTGATTCTGTGGATAACCGTATTACCGCCATGCATTAGTTATTAATAGTAATCAATTACGGGGTCA
TTAGTTCATAGCCCATATATGGAGTTCCG
Features (pLannotate 1.2.2; 16 found; start..end, strand, type, name):
      1..304     +  enhancer       CMV enhancer: human cytomegalovirus immediate early enhancer
    305..508     +  promoter       CMV promoter: human cytomegalovirus (CMV) immediate early promoter
    553..1252    +  CDS            mKikGR1 (fragment): monomeric photoconvertible Kikume green-to-red fluorescent protein
   1252..1272    +  misc_feature   MCS (fragment): multiple cloning site
   1273..2397    +  CDS            ACTB: ACTB_BOVIN - Experimental evidence at protein level: Swiss-Prot protein existence level 1. Actin is a highly conserved protein that polymerizes to produce filaments that form cross-linked networks in the cytoplasm of cells. Actin exists in both monomeric (G-actin) and polymeric (F-actin) forms, both forms playing key functions, such as cell motility and contraction. In addition to their role in the cytoplasmic cytoskeleton, G- and F-actin also localize in the nucleus, and regulate gene transcription and motility and repair of damaged DNA. From Bos taurus (Bovine).
   2423..2507    +  CDS            large T antigen (fragment): large T antigen from SV40 (simian virus 40)
   2530..2651    +  polyA_signal   SV40 poly(A) signal: SV40 polyadenylation signal
   2685..3113    -  rep_origin     f1 ori (sequence partly withheld): f1 bacteriophage origin of replication; arrow indicates direction of (+) strand synthesis
   3140..3244    +  promoter       AmpR promoter: bla
   3246..3603    +  promoter       SV40 promoter: SV40 enhancer and early promoter
   3638..4432    +  CDS            NeoR/KanR: aminoglycoside phosphotransferase from Tn5; aph(3')-II (or nptII); confers resistance to neomycin, kanamycin, and G418 (Geneticin®)
   4453..4605    +  CDS            ble (fragment): BLE_KLEPN - Experimental evidence at protein level: Swiss-Prot protein existence level 1. Binding protein with a strong affinity to the bleomycin family of antibiotics. Binds to CL990; an antimitotic-antibiotic compound. From Klebsiella pneumoniae.
   4664..4711    +  polyA_signal   HSV TK poly(A) signal: herpes simplex virus thymidine kinase polyadenylation signal (Cole and Stacy, 1985)
   4802..4818    -  polyA_signal   bGH poly(A) signal (fragment): bovine growth hormone polyadenylation signal
   5040..5628    +  rep_origin     ori: high-copy-number ColE1/pMB1/pBR322/pUC origin of replication
   5743..5802    +  enhancer       CMV enhancer (fragment): human cytomegalovirus immediate early enhancer
