[The description below was written by a language model from this plasmid's Addgene catalogue record and pLannotate feature annotations shown in this document.]
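Description:
mKikume-Actin-7 is a mammalian expression plasmid that produces human beta-actin (ACTB) fused to the monomeric photoconvertible fluorescent protein mKikume (annotated as mKikGR1). In the 5.8 kb sequenced record, the CMV immediate early enhancer and promoter drive a single open reading frame in which the fluorescent protein comes first, followed by a short stretch of residual multiple cloning site that acts as a linker, and then the actin coding sequence, so the tag sits on the N-terminus of actin. An SV40 polyadenylation signal terminates the transcript. The automated annotation matched the actin CDS to the bovine protein, which reflects the very high conservation of beta-actin; the catalogue entry records the insert as human.

The backbone carries a high-copy ColE1/pUC-type origin for propagation in E. coli and an f1 origin. A single NeoR/KanR gene (Tn5 aminoglycoside phosphotransferase) serves both hosts: a bacterial promoter gives kanamycin resistance in E. coli, while the SV40 enhancer/early promoter, paired with the HSV TK polyadenylation signal, allows G418 selection of stably transfected mammalian cells. The small large T antigen, ble and bGH poly(A) fragments in the feature table are probably remnants of flanking backbone sequence rather than functional elements.

The construct is intended as a localization marker for the actin cytoskeleton in live or fixed mammalian cells. mKikume converts from a green state (excitation 507 nm, emission 517 nm) to a red state (excitation 583 nm, emission 593 nm). This makes the fusion suitable for optically highlighting and tracking chosen actin populations, and such photoconvertible proteins are commonly used in this way for pulse-chase and localization-based super-resolution imaging.
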