Addgene plasmid #57322: mKikume-Actin-7
Purpose: Localization: Actin, Excitation: 507 / 583, Emission: 517 / 593
Depositing lab: Michael Davidson. Depositing organization: Florida State University, Tallahassee.
Backbone
  Vector backbone: mKikume
  Backbone size w/o insert (bp): 4750
  Vector type: Mammalian Expression
  Selectable markers: Neomycin (select with G418)
Growth in bacteria
  Bacterial resistance: Kanamycin, 50 μg/mL
  Growth temperature: 37°C
  Growth strain: DH5alpha
  Copy number: High Copy
Gene/Insert
  Gene/Insert name: Actin (alt name: NM_001101.3)
  Species: H. sapiens (human)
  Entrez Gene: ACTB (a.k.a. BKRNS, BNS, BRWS1, CSMH, DDS1, PS1TP5BP1, THC8)
  Promoter: CMV
  Tag / fusion protein: mKikume
  Cloning method: Unknown
  Sequencing primers: 5′ CMV-F; 3′ SV40pA-R
Terms and licenses: Academic/Nonprofit Terms; Industry Terms
Depositor comments: . Excitation = 507 / 583; Emission = 517 / 593
How to cite: mKikume-Actin-7 was a gift from Michael Davidson (Addgene plasmid # 57322 ; http://n2t.net/addgene:57322 ; RRID:Addgene_57322)
